Addgene plasmid #161505: THI ONLY pGAP T2
Purpose: Non activation control for CRISPR/RNA scaffold based transcription regulation in Pichia pastoris BB3rN_pTEF2_dCAS9(3xFLAG_SV40NLS)_pPOR1_MS2bind_only_SV40NLS_pGAP_THI11_T2_gRNA_MS2
Depositing lab: Brigitte Gasser & Diethard Mattanovich. Depositing organization: Austrian Centre of Industrial Biotechnology. Publication: Fine-Tuning of Transcription in Pichia pastoris Using dCas9 and RNA Scaffolds. Baumschabl M, Prielhofer R, Mattanovich D, Steiger MG. ACS Synth Biol. 2020 Dec 18;9(12):3202-3209. doi: 10.1021/acssynbio.0c00214. Epub 2020 Nov 12. PubMed 33180466.
Backbone
  Vector backbone: Addgene#98552 BB3rN_AD
  Backbone size w/o insert (bp): 3000
  Total vector size (bp): 10676
  Vector type: Yeast Expression
Growth in bacteria
  Bacterial resistance: Nourseothricin (clonNat), 50 μg/mL
  Growth temperature: 37°C
  Growth strain: DH5alpha
  Copy number: High Copy
Gene/Insert 1
  Gene/Insert name: dCAS9
  Promoter: pTEF2
  Cloning method: Unknown
  Sequencing primers: 5′ gaggtatgtaggcggtgcta; 3′ GTACTGTGTCGTGAAGGC
Gene/Insert 2
  Gene/Insert name: MS2 (non activation control NAC)
  Promoter: pPOR1
  Cloning method: Unknown
  Sequencing primers: 5′ GCCTTCACGACACAGTAC; 3′ GACAGTGGAGGAAAATAATGTGC
Gene/Insert 3
  Gene/Insert name: gRNA (Targeting T2 in the THI11 promoter)
  Promoter: pGAP
  Cloning method: Unknown
  Sequencing primers: 5′ GCACATTATTTTCCTCCACTGTC; 3′ ttatatttctctacaggggc
Terms and licenses: Academic/Nonprofit Terms; Industry Terms: Not Available to Industry
How to cite: THI ONLY pGAP T2 was a gift from Brigitte Gasser & Diethard Mattanovich (Addgene plasmid # 161505 ; http://n2t.net/addgene:161505 ; RRID:Addgene_161505)
