[The description below was written by a language model from this plasmid's Addgene catalogue record and pLannotate feature annotations shown in this document.]
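Description:
THI ONLY pGAP T2 is a 10.7 kb yeast expression plasmid for Pichia pastoris, built on the BB3rN_AD backbone. It replicates in E. coli at high copy from a ColE1/pUC-type origin. Selection relies on a nourseothricin acetyltransferase cassette flanked by the Ashbya gossypii TEF promoter and terminator, and nourseothricin is also the listed bacterial selection. No yeast replication origin is annotated, and the record does not state how the plasmid is maintained or integrated in Pichia.

The plasmid carries three expression units that together form a CRISPR/RNA-scaffold system for transcriptional regulation. The first, under the TEF2 promoter, encodes dCas9 with an N-terminal 3xFLAG tag and, according to the construct name, an SV40 nuclear localisation signal. The annotation software labels this simply as S. pyogenes Cas9, but the record describes it as the catalytically dead form, which binds DNA without cutting. The second unit uses the POR1 promoter to express the bacteriophage MS2 coat protein with an SV40 NLS and no fused activation domain ("MS2bind only"). The third uses the Pol II GAP promoter to transcribe a guide RNA aimed at site T2 in the THI11 promoter. An upstream hammerhead ribozyme fragment presumably trims the transcript, and the guide scaffold is followed by an MS2 stem loop that recruits the coat protein. A short match to S. cerevisiae MEP1 lies between the first two units and is probably an incidental hit within regulatory sequence.

Because the MS2 protein brings no effector to the target, the plasmid serves as the non-activation control. It allows the effects of dCas9 and scaffold binding at the THI11 promoter to be distinguished from true activator-dependent changes in expression.
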