Features (pLannotate 1.2.2; 12 found; start..end, strand, type, name):
     62..650     -  rep_origin     ori: high-copy-number ColE1/pMB1/pBR322/pUC origin of replication
   1303..1368    +  CDS            3xFLAG: three tandem FLAG® epitope tags, followed by an enterokinase cleavage site
   1372..5475    +  CDS            Cas9: Cas9 (Csn1) endonuclease from the Streptococcus pyogenes Type II CRISPR/Cas system generates RNA-guided double strand breaks in DNA
   5997..6284    +  CDS            MEP1 (fragment): MEP1_YEAST - Also known as AMT1. Experimental evidence at protein level: Swiss-Prot protein existence level 1. Transporter for ammonium (both charged and uncharged NH3 and NH4) to use as a nitrogen source. Can also transport methylamine. The affinity of MEP1 is about twenty times lower than that of MEP2. MEP3 has the lowest affinity. From Saccharomyces cerevisiae (strain ATCC 204508 / S288c) (Baker's yeast).
   6726..7115    +  CDS            CAPSD_BPMS2: Experimental evidence at protein level: Swiss-Prot protein existence level 1. Acts as a translational repressor of viral replicase synthesis late in infection. This latter function is the result of capsid protein interaction with an RNA hairpin which contains the replicase ribosome-binding site. From Escherichia phage MS2 (Bacteriophage MS2).
   7307..7783    +  promoter       GAP promoter: promoter for Pichia pastoris glyceraldehyde-3-phosphate dehydrogenase
   7802..7825    +  misc_RNA       sTRSV HHRz (fragment): hammerhead ribozyme from the tobacco ringspot virus satellite RNA (Khvorova et al., 2003)
   7859..7934    +  misc_RNA       gRNA scaffold: guide RNA scaffold for the Streptococcus pyogenes CRISPR/Cas9 system
   7939..7957    +  misc_RNA       MS2 stem loop: stem loop that binds the bacteriophage MS2 coat protein
   8544..8887    +  promoter       TEF promoter: Ashbya gossypii TEF promoter
   8894..9458    +  CDS            NrsR (fragment): nourseothricin acetyltransferase; Streptomyces noursei nat1; confers resistance to nourseothricin
   9466..9663    +  terminator     TEF terminator: Ashbya gossypii TEF terminator
>Addgene plasmid #161505 | THI ONLY pGAP T2 | addgene full sequence | sequence record 326289 | Addgene NGS Result
CGCTGTGAGCAAAAGGCCAGCAAAAGGCCAGGAACCGTAAAAAGGCCGCGTTGCTGGCGTTTTTCCATAG
GCTCCGCCCCCCTGACGAGCATCACAAAAATCGACGCTCAAGTCAGAGGTGGCGAAACCCGACAGGACTA
TAAAGATACCAGGCGTTTCCCCCTGGAAGCTCCCTCGTGCGCTCTCCTGTTCCGACCCTGCCGCTTACCG
GATACCTGTCCGCCTTTCTCCCTTCGGGAAGCGTGGCGCTTTCTCATAGCTCACGCTGTAGGTATCTCAG
TTCGGTGTAGGTCGTTCGCTCCAAGCTGGGCTGTGTGCACGAACCCCCCGTTCAGCCCGACCGCTGCGCC
TTATCCGGTAACTATCGTCTTGAGTCCAACCCGGTAAGACACGACTTATCGCCACTGGCAGCAGCCACTG
GTAACAGGATTAGCAGAGCGAGGTATGTAGGCGGTGCTACAGAGTTCTTGAAGTGGTGGCCTAACTACGG
CTACACTAGAAGAACAGTATTTGGTATCTGCGCTCTGCTGAAGCCAGTTACCTTCGGAAAAAGAGTTGGT
AGCTCTTGATCCGGCAAACAAACCACCGCTGGTAGCGGTGGTTTTTTTGTTTGCAAGCAGCAGATTACGC
GCAGAAAAAAAGGATCTCAAGAAGATCCTTTGATCTTTTCTACGGGGTGGAGCGCAAAAAACCCCGCCCC
TGACAGGGCGGGGTTTTTTCGCGATCGGAGCGGTACTACCATTGACACTACACATCCTTAATTCCAATCC
TGTCTGGCCTCCTTCACCTTTTAACCATCTTGCCCATTCCAACTCGTGTCAGATTGCGTATCAAGTGAAA
AAAAAAAAATTTTAAATCTTTAACCCAATCAGGTAATAACTGTCGCCTCTTTTATCTGCCGCACTGCATG
AGGTGTCCCCTTAGTGGGAAAGAGTACTGAGCCAACCCTGGAGGACAGCAAGGGAAAAATACCTACAACT
TGCTTCATAATGGTCGTAAAAACAATCCTTGTCGGATATAAGTGTTGTAGACTGTCCCTTATCCTCTGCG
ATGTTCTTCCTCTCAAAGTTTGCGATTTCTCTCTATCAGAATTGCCATCAAGAGACTCAGGACTAATTTC
GCAGTCCCACACGCACTCGTACATGATTGGCTGAAATTTCCCTAAAGAATTTCTTTTTCACGAAAATTTT
TTTTTTACACAAGATTTTCAGCAGATATAAAATGGAGAGCAGGACCTCCGCTGTGACTCTTCTTTTTTTT
CTTTTATTCTCACTACATACATTTTAGTTATTCGCCAACATGGACTACAAAGACCATGACGGTGATTATA
AAGATCATGACATCGATTACAAGGATGACGATGACAAGCTCATGGACAAGAAGTACTCCATTGGGCTCGC
TATCGGCACAAACAGCGTCGGCTGGGCCGTCATTACGGACGAGTACAAGGTGCCGAGCAAAAAATTCAAA
GTTCTGGGCAATACCGATCGCCACAGCATAAAGAAGAACCTCATTGGCGCCCTCCTGTTCGACTCCGGGG
AGACGGCCGAAGCCACGCGGCTCAAAAGAACAGCACGGCGCAGATATACCCGCAGAAAGAATCGGATCTG
CTACCTGCAGGAGATCTTTAGTAATGAGATGGCTAAGGTGGATGACTCTTTCTTCCATAGGCTGGAGGAG
TCCTTTTTGGTGGAGGAGGATAAAAAGCACGAGCGCCACCCAATCTTTGGCAATATCGTGGACGAGGTGG
CGTACCATGAAAAGTACCCAACCATATATCATCTGAGGAAGAAGCTTGTAGACAGTACTGATAAGGCTGA
CTTGCGGTTGATCTATCTCGCGCTGGCGCATATGATCAAATTTCGGGGACACTTCCTCATCGAGGGGGAC
CTGAACCCAGACAACAGCGATGTCGACAAACTCTTTATCCAACTGGTTCAGACTTACAATCAGCTTTTCG
AAGAGAACCCGATCAACGCATCCGGAGTTGACGCCAAAGCAATCCTGAGCGCTAGGCTGTCCAAATCCCG
GCGGCTCGAAAACCTCATCGCACAGCTCCCTGGGGAGAAGAAGAACGGCCTGTTTGGTAATCTTATCGCC
CTGTCACTCGGGCTGACCCCCAACTTTAAATCTAACTTCGACCTGGCCGAAGATGCCAAGCTTCAACTGA
GCAAAGACACCTACGATGATGATCTCGACAATCTGCTGGCCCAGATCGGCGACCAGTACGCAGACCTTTT
TTTGGCGGCAAAGAACCTGTCAGACGCCATTCTGCTGAGTGATATTCTGCGAGTGAACACGGAGATCACC
AAAGCTCCGCTGAGCGCTAGTATGATCAAGCGCTATGATGAGCACCACCAAGACTTGACTTTGCTGAAGG
CCCTTGTCAGACAGCAACTGCCTGAGAAGTACAAGGAAATTTTCTTCGATCAGTCTAAAAATGGCTACGC
CGGATACATTGACGGCGGAGCAAGCCAGGAGGAATTTTACAAATTTATTAAGCCCATCTTGGAAAAAATG
GACGGCACCGAGGAGCTGCTGGTAAAGCTTAACAGAGAAGATCTGTTGCGCAAACAGCGCACTTTCGACA
ATGGAAGCATCCCCCACCAGATTCACCTGGGCGAACTGCACGCTATCCTCAGGCGGCAAGAGGATTTCTA
CCCCTTTTTGAAAGATAACAGGGAAAAGATTGAGAAAATCCTCACATTTCGGATACCCTACTATGTAGGC
CCCCTCGCCCGGGGAAATTCCAGATTCGCGTGGATGACTCGCAAATCAGAAGAGACTATCACTCCCTGGA
ACTTCGAGGAAGTCGTGGATAAGGGGGCCTCTGCCCAGTCCTTCATCGAAAGGATGACTAACTTTGATAA
AAATCTGCCTAACGAAAAGGTGCTTCCTAAACACTCTCTGCTGTACGAGTACTTCACAGTTTATAACGAG
CTCACCAAGGTCAAATACGTCACAGAAGGGATGAGAAAGCCAGCATTCCTGTCTGGAGAGCAGAAGAAAG
CTATCGTGGACCTCCTCTTCAAGACGAACCGGAAAGTTACCGTGAAACAGCTCAAAGAGGACTATTTCAA
AAAGATTGAATGTTTCGACTCTGTTGAAATCAGCGGAGTGGAGGATCGCTTCAACGCATCCCTGGGAACG
TATCACGATCTCCTGAAAATCATTAAAGACAAGGACTTCCTGGACAATGAGGAGAACGAGGACATTCTTG
AGGACATTGTCCTCACCCTTACGTTGTTTGAAGATAGGGAGATGATTGAAGAACGCTTGAAAACTTACGC
TCATCTCTTCGACGACAAAGTCATGAAACAGCTCAAGAGGCGCCGATATACAGGATGGGGGCGGCTGTCA
AGAAAACTGATCAATGGGATCCGAGACAAGCAGAGTGGAAAGACAATCCTGGATTTTCTTAAGTCCGATG
GATTTGCCAACAGGAACTTCATGCAGTTGATCCATGATGACTCTCTCACCTTTAAGGAGGACATCCAGAA
AGCACAAGTTTCTGGCCAGGGGGACAGTCTGCACGAGCACATCGCTAATCTTGCAGGTAGCCCAGCTATC
AAAAAGGGAATACTGCAGACCGTTAAGGTCGTGGATGAACTCGTCAAAGTAATGGGAAGGCATAAGCCCG
AGAATATCGTTATCGAGATGGCCCGAGAGAACCAAACTACCCAGAAGGGACAGAAGAACAGTAGGGAAAG
GATGAAGAGGATTGAAGAGGGTATAAAAGAACTGGGGTCCCAAATCCTTAAGGAACACCCAGTTGAAAAC
ACCCAGCTTCAGAATGAGAAGCTCTACCTGTACTACCTGCAGAACGGCAGGGACATGTACGTGGATCAGG
AACTGGACATCAATCGGCTCTCCGACTACGACGTGGATGCCATCGTGCCCCAGTCTTTTCTCAAAGATGA
TTCTATTGATAATAAAGTGTTGACAAGATCCGATAAAAATAGAGGGAAGAGTGATAACGTCCCCTCAGAA
GAAGTTGTCAAGAAAATGAAAAATTATTGGCGGCAGCTGCTGAACGCCAAACTGATCACACAACGGAAGT
TCGATAATCTGACTAAGGCTGAACGAGGTGGCCTGTCTGAGTTGGATAAAGCCGGCTTCATCAAAAGGCA
GCTTGTTGAGACACGCCAGATCACCAAGCACGTGGCCCAAATTCTCGATTCACGCATGAACACCAAGTAC
GATGAAAATGACAAACTGATTCGAGAGGTGAAAGTTATTACTCTGAAGTCTAAGCTAGTCTCAGATTTCA
GAAAGGACTTTCAGTTTTATAAGGTGAGAGAGATCAACAATTACCACCATGCGCATGATGCCTACCTGAA
TGCAGTGGTAGGCACTGCACTTATCAAAAAATATCCCAAGCTTGAATCTGAATTTGTTTACGGAGACTAT
AAAGTGTACGATGTTAGGAAAATGATCGCAAAGTCTGAGCAGGAAATAGGCAAGGCCACCGCTAAGTACT
TCTTTTACAGCAATATTATGAATTTTTTCAAGACCGAGATTACACTGGCCAATGGAGAGATTCGGAAGCG
ACCACTTATCGAAACAAACGGAGAAACAGGAGAAATCGTGTGGGACAAGGGTAGGGATTTCGCGACAGTC
CGGAAGGTCCTGTCCATGCCGCAGGTGAACATCGTTAAAAAGACCGAAGTACAGACCGGAGGCTTCTCCA
AGGAAAGTATCCTCCCGAAAAGGAACAGCGACAAGCTGATCGCACGCAAAAAAGATTGGGACCCCAAGAA
ATACGGCGGATTCGATTCTCCTACAGTCGCTTACAGTGTACTGGTTGTGGCCAAAGTGGAGAAAGGGAAG
TCTAAAAAACTCAAAAGCGTCAAGGAACTGCTGGGCATCACAATCATGGAGCGATCAAGCTTCGAAAAAA
ACCCCATCGACTTTCTCGAGGCGAAAGGATATAAAGAGGTCAAAAAAGACCTCATCATTAAGCTTCCCAA
GTACTCTCTCTTTGAGCTTGAAAACGGCCGGAAACGAATGCTCGCTAGTGCGGGCGAGCTGCAGAAAGGT
AACGAGCTGGCACTGCCCTCTAAATACGTTAATTTCTTGTATCTGGCCAGCCACTATGAAAAGCTCAAAG
GGTCCCCCGAAGATAATGAGCAGAAGCAGCTGTTCGTGGAACAACACAAACACTACCTTGATGAGATCAT
CGAGCAAATAAGCGAATTCTCCAAAAGAGTGATCCTCGCCGACGCTAACCTCGATAAGGTGCTTTCTGCT
TACAATAAGCACAGGGATAAGCCCATCAGGGAGCAGGCAGAAAACATTATCCACTTGTTTACTCTGACCA
ACTTGGGCGCTCCTGCAGCCTTCAAGTACTTCGACACCACCATAGACAGAAAGCGGTACACCTCTACAAA
GGAGGTCCTGGACGCCACACTGATTCATCAGTCAATTACGGGGCTCTATGAAACAAGAATCGACCTCTCT
CAGCTCGGTGGAGACAGCAGGGCTGACCCCAAGAAGAAGAGGAAGGTGTGAGCTTTAGTCAAATATTAAT
CTATTTCACCTGTTCAAACTTTACTTAATGTACAAATGTGGTAGTTATTAGTTTTGCAACGGAACTTGTT
CCATAATCTGGTCCTCTGGGACAGCAAACTGTCTTTCACTAGTAGCGCCAGTTTCGGGAGTCCACACAGC
ATTAGTCACCGGTGCACCAGCACTAATCTCACGACCTTCTGGGTGTTTAAATGGGCAGTTAGGGTTGCGG
CATCCAGCTGCAAACTTACAATCCTCATCAATTGGATGAGTGAAAAAACAGTTTGGTCTGGTACAACTGT
TGCCTTCACGACACAGTACAGGAGTAGTTGCGTGACGTCTTGGGCACTTGTAATTACGGCATGATTTACC
AAATCGACATTGTTCCAAAGCCCTCTGTTGTTTTTGTTGTTTCTCTTCTTCGGTGATCTTGTGTTCAGGT
GATCGATGAGCCTTTGGACAGTCCGGATTAGAGCGCTCCGGGGAGCGCATTATTTGGGTCGGCTACTGTC
ATTGGTTATGATGGCCTTACCGAGCACGAAGGTGGTTGGATAGACCACAACTGGAAACAGTTGTACAAAC
AGATTGCATTCATTTTTGCTTGTATTGGATACTCGATGGCCATCACCGCTCTTATCTGTTTCATCCTCAA
CCGTATTCCATTTTTGCAACTGCGAGCTTCAGAAGAGGCTGAGGAGAAAGGTATGGATGAGGATCAGATT
GGAGAGTTCGCTTATGACTACGTGGAAGTACGTCGTGATTTTTTGGCTTGGGGATCAGGCCCAAACAATG
GCTTCAAGGAGCCGGAAGTTCTGGATCAGGTAGTTCCGGTTAATGATTTCAGCAGTGACCAGAATGTGAC
TAATCAGACCAACGAATCTGAGAAGCAGTAGAGTAAATATAGAGATGATATTTAGTGTATTCTAATGCTT
ATGTAATGTATTAAGCAAAAAGTTGTGTTTATGAGTTAGCATTTGTCTTAGCAAACATAAAATTATGTCG
ACATTTGCAACCCGCATGTCTAGTGTTTTTAGATCGATCTTCGATGTGTAGAATAATGCCTCCACGTGAT
GCCCCGCGATTTTGTTGGGTCGCAATGCCTCCAACATAAACCCATCACGTATAAAAAGCCCTCTTAACCC
TCCCCCCTGTTTCGTTTGCTTCATCACTTAACCTGAACTATCAACATGCCCAAAAAGAAAAGAAAAGTGG
GTAGTATGGCGTCTAACTTCACCCAGTTCGTTCTGGTTGACAACGGTGGTACCGGTGACGTTACCGTTGC
GCCGTCTAACTTCGCGAACGGTGTTGCGGAATGGATCTCTTCTAACTCTCGTTCTCAGGCGTACAAAGTT
ACCTGCTCTGTTCGTCAATCCTCCGCGCAGAACCGTAAATACACCATCAAAGTTGAAGTTCCGAAAGTTG
CGACCCAGACCGTTGGTGGTGTTGAACTGCCGGTTGCGGCGTGGCGTTCTTACCTGAACATGGAACTGAC
CATCCCGATCTTCGCGACCAACTCTGACTGCGAACTGATCGTTAAAGCGATGCAGGGTCTGCTGAAAGAC
GGTAACCCGATCCCGTCTGCGATCGCGGCGAACTCTGGTATCTACTAGGCTTCTGTTTAATTCTGTAGGA
TAAACGAAATAACTGTATCTTTATAATCATCCTTAAGATAGCCCTGGACTCGTCAGACATTAGTTCGCGC
ACATTATTTTCCTCCACTGTCTGCAAACAGCCACACGGCATTTCCCTCTCTAGTTTCATTTATCAAAGTA
GCACAACACGCTAATTGGAGGATCCTTTTTTGTAGAAATGTCTTGGTGTCCTCGTCCAATCAGGTAGCCA
TCTCTGAAATATCTGGCTCCGTTGCAACTCCGAACGACCTGCTGGCAACGTAAAATTCTCCGGGGTAAAA
CTTAAATGTGGAGTAATGGAACCAGAAACGTCTCTTCCCTTCTCTCTCCTTCCACCGCCCGTTACCGTCC
CTAGGAAATTTTACTCTGCTGGAGAGCTTCTTCTACGGCCCCCTTGCAGCAATGCTCTTCCCAGCATTAC
GTTGCGGGTAAAACGGAGGTCGTGTACCCGACCTAGCAGCCCAGGGATGGAAAAGTCCCGGCCGTCGCTG
GCAATAATAGCGGGCGGACGCATGTCATGAGATTATTGGAAACCACCAGAATCGAATATAAAAGGCGAAC
ACCTTTCCCAATTTTGGTTTCTCCTGACCCAAAGACTTTAAATTTAATTTATTTGTCCCTATTTCAATCA
ATTGAACAACTATCAAAACACCATGTACCAACTGATGAGTCCGTGAGGACGAAACGAGTAAGCTCGTCTT
GGTAGCAATTGGTATAAAGTTTTAGAGCTAGAAATAGCAAGTTAAAATAAGGCTAGTCCGTTATCAACTT
GAAAAAGTGGCACCGAGTCGGTGCGCGCACATGAGGATCACCCATGTGCTTTTGGCCGGCATGGTCCCAG
CCTCCTCGCTGGCGCCGGCTGGGCAACATGCTTCGGCATGGCGAATGGGACAGCTTTGGACTGCTTTTAG
TGTACATCTGATAATATAGTACTACCACGTATGATAATGTAGAGAATAGGCTTCCTTGTCGAGTGTGTTT
GCAGTTTTCTTGAGTTTCAAGGTTTAAATGCTGGTATATTAGTTCATCGAAGGTTTCAGCCAATAGCACC
TTAAATCAATCAAACTAATTCGACTCTTACGAAAGAGCCTACTGTGTTTAGTATCGAAGTCGTTTACCTT
TCATGTTGAATAGCTTCCTCTCTGACCCTAACATTTCAAGATCCTCCTAAAGTTACCCGGATTGTGAAAT
TCTAATGATCCACCTGCCCAATGCATTTTTTCTTTATTCAGTTTACCTTTTTTACCTAATATACGAGCTT
GTTAAAGTAAGTGGCACTGCAATACTAGGCTTATTGTTGATATTATGATGAATCGTTTTCACAAACTTGA
TTTCCTGTGAACTCACCATGTACTAAGGAAAAAAACATGCATCACCATCTGAATATTTGACCGCTAGCTC
ATGGACATGGAGGCCCAGAATACCCTCCTTGACAGTCTTGACGTGCGCAGCTCAGGGGCATGATGTGACT
GTCGCCCGTACATTTAGCCCATACATCCCCATGTATAATCATTTGCATCCATACATTTTGATGGCCGCAC
GGCGCGAAGCAAAAATTACGGCTCCTCGCTGCAGACCTGCGAGCAGGGAAACGCTCCCCTCACAGACGCG
TTGAATTGTCCCCACGCCGCGCCCCTGTAGAGAAATATAAAAGGTTAGGATTTGCCACTGAGGTTCTTCT
TTCATATACTTCCTTTTAAAATCTTGCTAGGATACAGTTCTCACATCACATCCGAACATAAACAACCATG
GGTACCACTCTTGACGACACGGCTTACCGGTACCGCACCAGTGTCCCGGGGGACGCCGAGGCCATCGAGG
CACTGGATGGGTCCTTCACCACCGACACCGTTTTTCGCGTCACCGCCACCGGGGACGGCTTCACCCTGCG
GGAGGTGCCGGTGGACCCGCCCCTGACCAAGGTGTTCCCCGACGACGAATCGGACGACGAATCGGACGAC
GGGGAGGACGGCGACCCGGACTCCCGGACGTTCGTCGCGTACGGGGACGACGGCGACCTGGCGGGCTTCG
TGGTCGTCTCGTACTCCGGCTGGAACCGCCGGCTGACCGTCGAGGACATCGAGGTCGCCCCGGAGCACCG
GGGGCACGGGGTCGGGCGCGCGTTGATGGGGCTCGCGACGGAGTTCGCCCGCGAGCGGGGCGCCGGGCAC
CTCTGGCTGGAGGTCACCAACGTCAACGCACCGGCGATCCACGCGTACCGGCGGATGGGGTTCACCCTCT
GCGGCCTGGACACCGCCCTGTACGACGGCACCGCCTCGGACGGCGAGCAGGCGCTCTACATGAGCATGCC
CTGCCCCTAATCAGTACTGACAATAAAAAGATTCTTGTTTTCAAGAACTTGTCATTTGTATAGTTTTTTT
ATATTGTAGTTGTTCTATTTTAATCAAATGTTAGCGTGATTTATATTTTTTTTCGCCTCGACATCATCTG
CCCAGATGCGAAGTTAAGTGCGCAGAAAGTAATATCATGCGTCAATCGTATGTGAATGCTGGTCGCTATA
CTGGCTTCATACCCAGCATTGACCTTTGGTATGAGCATCTGAAAAACAACCAGGTGTTGCAAAGTTAAAC
ATCCTTCTTTGTTCATATAGAACCCACTATTCATGGTACTCCCCAATCGAATTTCACATTCTGGTTTTGA
AATTACACACCACGTTAGCTTATAAGATTTCATATAACTTATTGATATACGGTTTCCATTGTTCGAATAG
TTGAGGTTGTATGTAATTCGATTGAAGGGGCCATTTTTGTTTCCTACTTTTCCTGGGAGCTTATCCGATG
CGCTTCAAAGCTGGAATTGTAAATATAGAGAAAAAGAAGGATGTTGTTTTATTCTTGAAAGAGTATAATT
TTACTTCTAGCAACTCTCCCACTTCGCTTGACTTCATTTATTTCTTGGGCACATAGGCGTAGTAATCTAG
ACCAACAGATAATTTGCCGGAATGATATAGCGATTGGAAAATGAACTGAAATTTTTTGCTGTCTTTCAAT
TTGACGGGCAGTTCATCAGGCGCGCCGTGACCGACCATATAAATACGTTGAGAATGTTATTCTTCCTCGT
AGTTGAAGTGGCTTCATAATTTCAGAACTCAATAGATAAACTAGGATGTTTTAAAGCAATTAATGCTCAC
AAGTAAGGAGCGACTCTCTTGCTTTTCGAATACTAAAAGTATCGTCCCAACCCAGAAAAAAAGACCTCTT
AACTGCAAAATAAACTCTATATATTTCTTCTAAAACAGTTTCAGGTTGGATAGTATCGCATTCTCATCAC
TTCTAACTAGTAGGCCATGAGATATATTAACGTTTACTTGAGTTCTAAGTTCTCCGAATTAGATGCACAG
CACAAACAAGATTAGGTTTCACTTGGTACAAAATACGAACAGAGTTTAAGGTCGTAATTTCATTTCGTTA
TTGATCCCCACAATCTATTCTTATCACAGTCATCAGATAGTCGCGAAAAAGCATGCAGAAAAGGGGGTCG
TCCCTATCTAAGTTGTAGCATTACAACAAATATGAC
